>Addgene plasmid #197810 | pJMC-7T-Reverse | addgene full sequence | sequence record 404803 | Addgene NGS Result
GTCAGTGAGCGAGGAAGCGGAAGAGCGCCCACCTGCTTTTCTGCGGCGCGCCAGCGTGAGACCGGCCGCA
TTAGGCACCCCAGGCTTTACACTTTATGCTTCCGGCTCGTATAATGTGTGGATTTTGAGTTAGGATCCGT
CGAGATTTTCAGGAGCTAAGGAAGCTAAAATGGAGAAAAAAATCACTGGATATACCACCGTTGATATATC
CCAATGGCATCGTAAAGAACATTTTGAGGCATTTCAGTCAGTCGCTCAATGTACCTATAACCAGACCGTT
CAGCTGGATATTACGGCCTTTTTAAAGACCGTAAAGAAAAATAAGCACAAGTTTTATCCGGCCTTTATTC
ACATTCTTGCCCGCCTGATGAATGCTCATCCGGAATTCCGTATGGCAATGAAAGACGGTGAGCTGGTGAT
ATGGGATAGTGTTCACCCTTGTTACACCGTTTTCCATGAGCAAACTGAAACGTTTTCATCGCTCTGGAGT
GAATACCACGACGATTTCCGGCAGTTTCTACACATATATTCGCAAGATGTGGCGTGTTACGGTGAAAACC
TGGCCTATTTCCCTAAAGGGTTTATTGAGAATATGTTTTTCGTTTCAGCCAATCCCTGGGTGAGTTTCAC
CAGTTTTGATTTAAACGTGGCCAATATGGACAACTTCTTCGCCCCCGTTTTCACCATGGGCAAATATTAT
ACGCAAGGCGACAAGGTGCTGATGCCGCTGGCGATTCAGGTTCATCATGCCGTTTGTGATGGCTTCCATG
TCGGCAGAATGCTTAATGAATTACAACAGTACTGCGATGAGTGGCAGGCGGGGCGTAATCTAGAGGATCC
GGCTTACTAAAAGCCAGATAACAGTATGCGTATTTGCGCGCTGATTTTTGCGGTATAAGAATATATACTG
ATATGTATACCCGAAGTATGTCAAAAGGAGGTATGCTATGAAGCAGCGTATTACAGTGACAGTTGACAGC
GACAGCTATCAGTTGCTCAAGGCATATATGATGTCAATATCTCCGGTCTGGTAAGCACAACCATGCAGAA
TGAAGCCCGTCGTCTGCGTGCCGAACGCTGGAAAGCGGAAAATCAGGAAGGGATGGCTGAGGTCGCCCGG
TTTATTGAAATGAACGGCTCTTTTGCTGACGAGAACAGGGGCTGGTGAAATGCAGTTTAAGGTTTACACC
TATAAAAGAGAGAGCCGTTATCGTCTGTTTGTGGATGTACAGAGTGATATTATTGACACGCCCGGGCGAC
GGATGGTGATCCCCCTGGCCAGTGCACGTCTGCTGTCAGATAAAGTCTCCCGTGAACTTTACCCGGTGGT
GCATATCGGGGATGAAAGCTGGCGCATGATGACCACCGATATGGCCAGTGTGCCGGTTTCCGTTATCGGG
GAAGAAGTGGCTGATCTCAGCCACCGCGAAAATGACATCAAAAACGCCATTAACCTGATGTTCTGGGGAA
TATAAGGTCTCTCTCCGAGCTCAGTGTTTTGCAGGTGTGATGAAAAGCCTTAGGGTCAGGTGGCACTTTT
CGGGGAAATGTGCGATGAACCCCTATTTGTTTATTTTTCTAAATACATTCAAATATGTATCCGCTAATGA
GACAATAACCCTGATAAATGCTTCAATTATATTGAAAAAGGAAGAGTATGAGTATCCAACATTTCCGTGT
CGCCCTTATTCCCTTTTTTGCGGCCTTCTGCCTTCCTGTTTTTGCTCACCCAGAAACGCTGGTGAAAGTA
AAAGATGCTGAAGATCAGTTGGGTGCCCGAGTGGGTTACATTGAACTGGATCTCAACAGCGGCAAAATCT
TAGAGAGTTTTCGCCCCGAAGAACGCTTCCCAATGATGAGCACTTTCAAAGTTCTGCTATGTGGCGCGGT
GTTATCCCGTATTGATGCTGGGCAATAGCAACTCGGTCGCCGCATACACTATTCTCAGAATGACTTGGTT
GAGTATTCACCAGTCACAGAAAAGCATCTTACGGATGGCATGACAGTAAGAGAATTATGTAGTGCTGCCA
TAACCATGAGTGATAACACTGCGGCCAACTTACTTCTGACAACGATTGGAGGACCGAAGGAGCTAACCGC
TTTTTTGCACAACATGGGGGATCATGTAACTCGCCTTGATCGTTGGGAACCGGAGCTGAATGAAGCCATA
CCAAACGACGAGCGTGACACCACGATGCCTGTAGCAATGGCAACAACTCTCCGCAAACTATTAACTGGCG
AACTACTTACTCTTGCTTCACGCCAGCAACTCATTGACTGGATGGAGGCGGACAAAGTTGCAGGACCACT
TCTGCGCTCGGCACTTCCGGCTGGCTGGTTTATTGCTGATAAATCTGGAGCCGGTGAGCGTGGCTCTCGC
GGTATCATTGCAGCACTGGGGCCAGATGGTAAGCCCTCCCGTATCGTAGTTATCTACACGACGGGGAGTC
AGGCAACTATGGATGAACGAAATAGACAGATCGCTGAGATAGGTGCCTCACTGATTAAGCATTGGTAACT
GTCAGACGAAGGGAAATAAATAGTAGCCCGCCTGATGTGCGGGCTTTTTTTTGGTGGTGGTTACCAGTGT
CGCTTAGCTACCGTAGGTCCTCTTAGGCGGTCCGATTAGCGACATAGTCATCAATGCCTTGACGGCAAAA
TCCCTTAACGTGAGTTTTCGTTCCACTGAGCGTCAGACCCCGTAGAAAAGATCAAAGGATCTTCTTGAGA
TCCTTTTTTTCTGCGCGTAATCTGCTGCTTGCAAACAAAAAAACCACCGCTACCAGCGGTGGTTTGTTTG
CCGGATCAAGAGCTACTAACTCTTTTTCCGAAGGTAACTGGCTTCAGCAGAGCGCAGATACCAAATACTG
TTCTTCTAGTGTAGCCGTAGTTAGGCCACCACTTCAAGAACTCTGTAGCACCGCCTACATACCTCGCTCT
GCTAATCCTGTTACCAGTGGCTGCTGCCAGTGGCGATAAGTCGTGTCTTACCGGGTTGGACTCAAGACGA
TAGTTACCGGATAAGGCGCAGCTGTCGGGCTGAACGGGGGGTTCGTGCTCACAGCCCAGCTTGGAGCGAA
CGACCTACACCGAACTGAGATACCTACAGCGTGAGCTATGAGAAAGCGCCACGCTTCCCGAAGGGAGAAA
GGCGGACAGGTATCCGGTAAGCGGCAGGGTCGGAACAGGAGAGCGCACGAGGGAGCTTCCAGGTGGAAAC
GCCTGGTATCTTTATAGTCCTGTCGGGTTTCGCCACCTCTGACTTGAGCGTCGATTTTTGTGATGCTCGT
CAGGGGGGCGGAGCCTATGGAAAAACGCCAGCAACGCGGCCTTTTTACGGTTCCTGGCCTTTTGCTGGCC
TTTTGCTCACATGTTCTTTCCTGCGTTATCCCCTGATTCTGTGGATAACCGTATTACCGCCTTTGAGTGA
GCTGATACCGCTCGCCGCAGCCGAACGACCGAGCGCAGCGA
Features (pLannotate 1.2.2; 9 found; start..end, strand, type, name):
      1..23      +  rep_origin     RSF ori (fragment): Plasmids containing the RSF 1030 origin of replication can be propagated in E. coli cells that contain additional plasmids with compatible origins.
     86..116     +  promoter       lac UV5 promoter: E. coli lac promoter with an "up" mutation
    140..169     +  promoter       cat promoter (fragment): promoter of the E. coli cat gene encoding chloramphenicol acetyltransferase
    170..850     +  CDS            CmR: chloramphenicol acetyltransferase confers resistance to chloramphenicol
   1007..1165    +  CDS            ccdA (fragment): CCDA_ECO57 - Also known as H, letA. Experimental evidence at protein level: Swiss-Prot protein existence level 1. Antitoxin component of a type II toxin-antitoxin (TA) system which inhibits the post-segregational killing (PSK) of plasmid-free cells, also referred to as a plasmid addiction system. Binds to and blocks the activity of CcdB; will also remove bound CcdB protein from the CcdB-GyrA complex by forming a CcdA-CcdB complex, a process termed rejuvenation. Functions as a transcriptional corepressor for the ccdAB operon, repression also requires CcdB (By similarity). From Escherichia coli
   1170..1472    +  CDS            ccdB: CCDB_ECOLI - Also known as G, letB, letD. Experimental evidence at protein level: Swiss-Prot protein existence level 1. Toxic component of a type II toxin-antitoxin (TA) system, functioning in plasmid maintainence. Responsible for the post- segregational killing (PSK) of plasmid-free cells, also referred to as a plasmid addiction system. Half-life of over 2 hours. Cell killing by CcdB is accompanied by filamentation, defects in chromosome and plasmid segregation, defects in cell division, formation of anucleate cells, decreased DNA synthesis and plasmid loss. Interferes with the activity of DN
   1557..1657    +  promoter       AmpR promoter: bla
   1658..2518    +  CDS            AmpR: β-lactamase; bla; confers resistance to ampicillin, carbenicillin, and related antibiotics
   2725..3313    +  rep_origin     ori: high-copy-number ColE1/pMB1/pBR322/pUC origin of replication
