[The description below was written by a language model from this plasmid's Addgene catalogue record and pLannotate feature annotations shown in this document.]
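Description:
pJMC-7T-Reverse is an empty Level 1 destination vector from a modular cloning (MoClo-style) toolkit built for engineering plant genomes. It occupies the "Module 7T" position of that system and is the version that accepts its MoClo insert in the reverse orientation relative to the module. The record lists no gene or insert, and both the backbone and the vector type are given as unspecified (self-made). The sequenced plasmid is small, at about 3.5 kb.

The annotated features show a simple bacterial architecture. Propagation in E. coli relies on a high-copy ColE1/pUC-type origin, and the backbone is selected through a β-lactamase (AmpR) gene driven by its own promoter. A very short fragment annotated as RSF origin is probably incidental, not a functional replicon. The rest of the plasmid is a counter-selectable dropout cassette. It carries a chloramphenicol acetyltransferase gene with its cat promoter fragment, a nearby lac UV5 promoter, a partial ccdA sequence and an intact ccdB toxin gene. Because CcdB poisons DNA gyrase in ordinary E. coli strains, the empty vector must be maintained in a ccdB-tolerant strain, with chloramphenicol and ampicillin selecting for retention of both cassette and backbone.

In use, assembly of parts into the vector would be expected to displace the CmR/ccdB cassette, so transformants in a standard strain survive only if they carry a recombinant plasmid. The feature table does not annotate the type IIS restriction sites or overhangs that define the cloning junctions. It shows no plant regulatory elements or T-DNA borders either, so those details are not available from this record.
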