Addgene plasmid #197810: pJMC-7T-Reverse
Purpose: (Empty Backbone) Level 1 Module 7T destination vector (reverse orientation MoClo insert)
Depositing lab: Daniel Voytas. Depositing organization: University of Minnesota. Publication: An extensible vector toolkit and parts library for advanced engineering of plant genomes. Chamness JC, Kumar J, Cruz AJ, Rhuby E, Holum MJ, Cody JP, Tibebu R, Gamo ME, Starker CG, Zhang F, Voytas DF. Plant Genome. 2023 Mar 9:e20312. doi: 10.1002/tpg2.20312. PubMed 36896468.
Backbone
  Vector backbone: Unspecified
  Backbone manufacturer: Self-made
  Vector type: Unspecified
Growth in bacteria
  Bacterial resistance: Chloramphenicol and Ampicillin, 25 & 100 μg/mL
  Growth temperature: 37°C
  Growth strain: ccdB Survival
  Copy number: High Copy
Gene/Insert
  Gene/Insert name: None
Terms and licenses: Academic/Nonprofit Terms; Industry Terms: Not Available to Industry
Depositor comments: Please visit https://www.biorxiv.org/content/10.1101/2022.10.15.511792v1 for bioRxiv preprint.
How to cite: pJMC-7T-Reverse was a gift from Daniel Voytas (Addgene plasmid # 197810 ; http://n2t.net/addgene:197810 ; RRID:Addgene_197810)
